Addgene plasmid #169961: pcDNA3.1 LIC 6A CARD8 Ub-S297-FLAG R394E
Purpose: Mammalian expression of the CARD8 C-terminus with an interface III mutation fused to ubiquitin (co-translationally processed)
Depositing lab: Hao Wu. Depositing organization: Boston Children's Hospital. Publication: Dipeptidyl peptidase 9 sets a threshold for CARD8 inflammasome formation by sequestering its active C-terminal fragment. Sharif H, Hollingsworth LR, Griswold AR, Hsiao JC, Wang Q, Bachovchin DA, Wu H. Immunity. 2021 Jul 13;54(7):1392-1404.e10. doi: 10.1016/j.immuni.2021.04.024. Epub 2021 May 20. PubMed 34019797.
Backbone
  Vector backbone: pcDNA3.1 LIC 6A
  Vector type: Mammalian Expression
Growth in bacteria
  Bacterial resistance: Ampicillin, 100 μg/mL
  Growth temperature: 37°C
  Growth strain: DH5alpha
  Copy number: High Copy
Gene/Insert
  Gene/Insert name: CARD8
  Species: H. sapiens (human)
  Mutation: R394E
  Entrez Gene: CARD8 (a.k.a. CARDINAL, DACAR, DAKAR, NDPP, NDPP1, TUCAN)
  Promoter: CMV
  Tag / fusion protein: Ub (N terminal on insert); FLAG (C terminal on insert)
  Cloning method: Ligation Independent Cloning
  Sequencing primers: 5′ CMV F; 3′ BGHR
Terms and licenses: Academic/Nonprofit Terms; Industry Terms: Not Available to Industry
How to cite: pcDNA3.1 LIC 6A CARD8 Ub-S297-FLAG R394E was a gift from Hao Wu (Addgene plasmid # 169961 ; http://n2t.net/addgene:169961 ; RRID:Addgene_169961)
