[The description below was written by a language model from this plasmid's Addgene catalogue record and pLannotate feature annotations shown in this document.]
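Description:
pcDNA3.1 LIC 6A CARD8 Ub-S297-FLAG R394E is a 6,370 nt mammalian expression plasmid built on the pcDNA3.1 LIC 6A backbone by ligation-independent cloning. It is propagated in E. coli from a high-copy ColE1/pUC-type origin under ampicillin selection (AmpR with its own bla promoter) and also carries an f1 phage origin. An SV40 early promoter drives a neomycin/kanamycin phosphotransferase gene followed by an SV40 polyadenylation signal, which in pcDNA3.1-type vectors provides a selectable marker for stably transfected mammalian cells. Short annotated fragments such as the truncated HIV-1 LTR, ble, lacI, bom and the lac promoter/operator region appear to be small backbone remnants or homology matches rather than functional modules.

The expression cassette uses the CMV enhancer and immediate-early promoter (split across the sequence's numbering origin), with a T7 promoter just downstream, and ends in the bGH polyadenylation signal. The open reading frame, flanked by attB1 and attB2 sites, begins with ubiquitin fused directly to a human CARD8 fragment that, per the construct name, starts at S297. A FLAG epitope follows at the C-terminus; the annotation matches only part of a 3xFLAG, consistent with the single FLAG tag in the record. According to the record, the ubiquitin is removed co-translationally, a design that releases the CARD8 C-terminal fragment with its native N-terminal residue rather than an initiator methionine. The insert carries the R394E substitution, described as an interface III mutation. The associated work concerns sequestration of the active CARD8 C-terminal fragment by DPP9 and the threshold for inflammasome formation, so this plasmid serves as a mutant for such studies in transfected mammalian cells; the record does not say what interface III contacts.
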