Features (pLannotate 1.2.2; 24 found; start..end, strand, type, name):
      1..204     +  promoter       CMV promoter: human cytomegalovirus (CMV) immediate early promoter
    200..233     +  LTR            5' LTR (truncated) (fragment): truncated 5' long terminal repeat (LTR) from HIV-1
    249..267     +  promoter       T7 promoter: promoter for bacteriophage T7 RNA polymerase
    287..311     +  protein_bind   attB1: mutant version of attB; recombination site for the Gateway® BP reaction BP Clonase™
    320..547     +  CDS            UBIQ_CERCA: Experimental evidence at protein level: Swiss-Prot protein existence level 1. Ubiquitin exists either covalently attached to another protein, or free (unanchored). When covalently bound, it is conjugated to target proteins via an isopeptide bond either as a monomer (monoubiquitin), a polymer linked via different Lys residues of the ubiquitin (polyubiquitin chains) or a linear polymer linked via the initiator Met of the ubiquitin (linear polyubiquitin chains). Polyubiquitin chains, when attached to a target protein, have different functions depending on the Lys residue of the ubiquitin that is
    548..1270    +  CDS            CARD8 (fragment): CARD8_HUMAN - Also known as DACAR From Homo sapiens (Human).
   1272..1296    -  protein_bind   attB2: mutant version of attB; recombination site for the Gateway® BP reaction BP Clonase™
   1303..1327    +  CDS            3xFLAG (fragment): three tandem FLAG® epitope tags
   1353..1577    +  polyA_signal   bGH poly(A) signal: bovine growth hormone polyadenylation signal
   1581..1602    +  promoter       SV40 promoter (fragment): SV40 enhancer and early promoter
   1623..2051    +  rep_origin     f1 ori (sequence partly withheld): f1 bacteriophage origin of replication; arrow indicates direction of (+) strand synthesis
   2065..2394    +  promoter       SV40 promoter: SV40 enhancer and early promoter
   2461..3252    +  CDS            neo: KKA2_KLEPN - Also known as kan, nptII. Experimental evidence at protein level: Swiss-Prot protein existence level 1. Resistance to kanamycin, neomycin, paromomycin, ribostamycin, butirosin and gentamicin B. From Klebsiella pneumoniae.
   3276..3434    +  CDS            ble (fragment): BLE_KLEPN - Experimental evidence at protein level: Swiss-Prot protein existence level 1. Binding protein with a strong affinity to the bleomycin family of antibiotics. Binds to CL990; an antimitotic-antibiotic compound. From Klebsiella pneumoniae.
   3429..3550    +  polyA_signal   SV40 poly(A) signal: SV40 polyadenylation signal
   3623..3639    -  protein_bind   lac operator: The lac repressor binds to the lac operator to inhibit transcription in E. coli. This inhibition can be relieved by adding lactose or isopropyl-β-D-thiogalactopyranoside (IPTG). lac repressor encoded by lacI
   3647..3677    -  promoter       lac promoter: promoter for the E. coli lac operon
   3692..3713    -  protein_bind   CAP binding site: CAP binding activates transcription in the presence of cAMP. E. coli catabolite activator protein
   3726..3818    -  CDS            lacI (fragment): lac repressor; lacI; The lac repressor binds to the lac operator to inhibit transcription in E. coli. This inhibition can be relieved by adding lactose or isopropyl-β-D-thiogalactopyranoside (IPTG).
   4001..4589    -  rep_origin     ori: high-copy-number ColE1/pMB1/pBR322/pUC origin of replication
   4760..5620    -  CDS            AmpR: β-lactamase; bla; confers resistance to ampicillin, carbenicillin, and related antibiotics
   5621..5725    -  promoter       AmpR promoter: bla
   5784..5836    -  misc_feature   bom (fragment): basis of mobility region from pBR322
   5991..6370    +  enhancer       CMV enhancer: human cytomegalovirus immediate early enhancer
>Addgene plasmid #169961 | pcDNA3.1 LIC 6A CARD8 Ub-S297-FLAG R394E | addgene full sequence | sequence record 332591 | Addgene NGS Result
GTGATGCGGTTTTGGCAGTACATCAATGGGCGTGGATAGCGGTTTGACTCACGGGGATTTCCAAGTCTCC
ACCCCATTGACGTCAATGGGAGTTTGTTTTGGCACCAAAATCAACGGGACTTTCCAAAATGTCGTAACAA
CTCCGCCCCATTGACGCAAATGGGCGGTAGGCGTGTACGGTGGGAGGTCTATATAAGCAGAGCTCTCTGG
CTAACTAGAGAACCCACTGCTTACTGGCTTATCGAAATTAATACGACTCACTATAGGGAGACCCAAGCTG
GCTAGCACAAGTTTGTACAAAAAAGCAGGCTTCGCCACCATGCAGATCTTCGTCAAGACGTTAACCGGTA
AAACCATAACTCTGGAAGTTGAACCATCCGATACCATCGAAAACGTTAAGGCTAAAATTCAAGACAAGGA
AGGAATTCCACCTGATCAACAAAGATTGATCTTTGCCGGTAAGCAGCTCGAGGACGGTAGAACGCTGTCT
GATTACAACATTCAGAAGGAGTCGACCTTACATCTTGTCTTAAGACTAAGAGGTGGTTCTCTGATGGGCA
TCCTGCTGCGGATCGCCAGTGGGACTCGCCTCTCCATCCCCATCACTTCCAACACATTGATCTATTATCA
CCCCCACCCCGAAGATATTAAGTTCCACTTGTACCTTGTCCCCAGCGACGCCTTGCTAACAAAGGCGATA
GATGATGAGGAAGATCGCTTCCATGGTGTGCGCCTGCAGACTTCGCCCCCAATGGAACCCCTGAACTTTG
GTTCCAGTTATATTGTGTCTAATTCTGCTAACCTGAAAGTAATGCCCAAGGAGTTGAAATTGTCCTACGA
AAGCCCTGGAGAAATTCAGCACTTCTCAAAATTCTATGCTGGGCAGATGAAGGAACCCATTCAACTTGAG
ATTACTGAAAAAAGACATGGGACTTTGGTGTGGGATACTGAGGTGAAGCCAGTGGATCTCCAGCTTGTAG
CTGCATCAGCCCCTCCTCCTTTCTCAGGTGCAGCCTTTGTGAAGGAGAACCACCGGCAACTCCAAGCCAG
GATGGGGGACCTGAAAGGGGTGCTCGATGATCTCCAAGACAATGAGGTTCTTACTGAGAATGAGAAGGAG
CTGGTGGAGCAGGAAAAGACACGGCAGAGCAAGAATGAGGCCTTGCTGAGCATGGTGGAGAAGAAAGGGG
ACCTGGCCCTGGACGTGCTCTTCAGAAGCATTAGTGAAAGGGACCCTTACCTCGTGTCCTATCTTAGACA
GCAGAATTTGGACCCAGCTTTCTTGTACAAAGTGGTTGGGCCCGATTACAAGGATGACGACGATAAGTGA
TAAACCCGCTGATCAGCCTCGACTGTGCCTTCTAGTTGCCAGCCATCTGTTGTTTGCCCCTCCCCCGTGC
CTTCCTTGACCCTGGAAGGTGCCACTCCCACTGTCCTTTCCTAATAAAATGAGGAAATTGCATCGCATTG
TCTGAGTAGGTGTCATTCTATTCTGGGGGGTGGGGTGGGGCAGGACAGCAAGGGGGAGGATTGGGAAGAC
AATAGCAGGCATGCTGGGGATGCGGTGGGCTCTATGGCTTCTGAGGCGGAAAGAACCAGCTGGGGCTCTA
GGGGGTATCCCC
[124 nt withheld, positions 1623-1746]
C
[91 nt withheld, positions 1748-1838]
A
[49 nt withheld, positions 1840-1888]
CCTTTGACGTTGGAGTCCACGTTCTTT
[37 nt withheld, positions 1916-1952]
ACCCTATCTCGGTCTATTCTTTTGATTTATAAGGGATTTTGCCGATTTCGGCCTATTGGTTAAAAAATGA
GCTGATTTAACAAAAATTTAACGCGAATTAATTCTGTGGAATGTGTGTCAGTTAGGGTGTGGAAAGTCCC
CAGGCTCCCCAGCAGGCAGAAGTATGCAAAGCATGCATCTCAATTAGTCAGCAACCAGGTGTGGAAAGTC
CCCAGGCTCCCCAGCAGGCAGAAGTATGCAAAGCATGCATCTCAATTAGTCAGCAACCATAGTCCCGCCC
CTAACTCCGCCCATCCCGCCCCTAACTCCGCCCAGTTCCGCCCATTCTCCGCCCCATGGCTGACTAATTT
TTTTTATTTATGCAGAGGCCGAGGCCGCCTCTGCCTCTGAGCTATTCCAGAAGTAGTGAGGAGGCTTTTT
TGGAGGCCTAGGCTTTTGCAAAAAGCTCCCGGGAGCTTGTATATCCATTTTCGGATCTGATCAAGAGACA
GGATGAGGATCGTTTCGCATGATTGAACAAGATGGATTGCACGCAGGTTCTCCGGCCGCTTGGGTGGAGA
GGCTATTCGGCTATGACTGGGCACAACAGACAATCGGCTGCTCTGATGCCGCCGTGTTCCGGCTGTCAGC
GCAGGGGCGCCCGGTTCTTTTTGTCAAGACCGACCTGTCCGGTGCCCTGAATGAACTGCAGGACGAGGCA
GCGCGGCTATCGTGGCTGGCCACGACGGGCGTTCCTTGCGCAGCTGTGCTCGACGTTGTCACTGAAGCGG
GAAGGGACTGGCTGCTATTGGGCGAAGTGCCGGGGCAGGATCTCCTGTCATCTCACCTTGCTCCTGCCGA
GAAAGTATCCATCATGGCTGATGCAATGCGGCGGCTGCATACGCTTGATCCGGCTACCTGCCCATTCGAC
CACCAAGCGAAACATCGCATCGAGCGAGCACGTACTCGGATGGAAGCCGGTCTTGTCGATCAGGATGATC
TGGACGAAGAGCATCAGGGGCTCGCGCCAGCCGAACTGTTCGCCAGGCTCAAGGCGCGCATGCCCGACGG
CGAGGATCTCGTCGTGACCCATGGCGATGCCTGCTTGCCGAATATCATGGTGGAAAATGGCCGCTTTTCT
GGATTCATCGACTGTGGCCGGCTGGGTGTGGCGGACCGCTATCAGGACATAGCGTTGGCTACCCGTGATA
TTGCTGAAGAGCTTGGCGGCGAATGGGCTGACCGCTTCCTCGTGCTTTACGGTATCGCCGCTCCCGATTC
GCAGCGCATCGCCTTCTATCGCCTTCTTGACGAGTTCTTCTGAGCGGGACTCTGGGGTTCGAAATGACCG
ACCAAGCGACGCCCAACCTGCCATCACGAGATTTCGATTCCACCGCCGCCTTCTATGAAAGGTTGGGCTT
CGGAATCGTTTTCCGGGACGCCGGCTGGATGATCCTCCAGCGCGGGGATCTCATGCTGGAGTTCTTCGCC
CACCCCAACTTGTTTATTGCAGCTTATAATGGTTACAAATAAAGCAATAGCATCACAAATTTCACAAATA
AAGCATTTTTTTCACTGCATTCTAGTTGTGGTTTGTCCAAACTCATCAATGTATCTTATCATGTCTGTAT
ACCGTCGACCTCTAGCTAGAGCTTGGCGTAATCATGGTCATAGCTGTTTCCTGTGTGAAATTGTTATCCG
CTCACAATTCCACACAACATACGAGCCGGAAGCATAAAGTGTAAAGCCTGGGGTGCCTAATGAGTGAGCT
AACTCACATTAATTGCGTTGCGCTCACTGCCCGCTTTCCAGTCGGGAAACCTGTCGTGCCAGCTGCATTA
ATGAATCGGCCAACGCGCGGGGAGAGGCGGTTTGCGTATTGGGCGCTCTTCCGCTTCCTCGCTCACTGAC
TCGCTGCGCTCGGTCGTTCGGCTGCGGCGAGCGGTATCAGCTCACTCAAAGGCGGTAATACGGTTATCCA
CAGAATCAGGGGATAACGCAGGAAAGAACATGTGAGCAAAAGGCCAGCAAAAGGCCAGGAACCGTAAAAA
GGCCGCGTTGCTGGCGTTTTTCCATAGGCTCCGCCCCCCTGACGAGCATCACAAAAATCGACGCTCAAGT
CAGAGGTGGCGAAACCCGACAGGACTATAAAGATACCAGGCGTTTCCCCCTGGAAGCTCCCTCGTGCGCT
CTCCTGTTCCGACCCTGCCGCTTACCGGATACCTGTCCGCCTTTCTCCCTTCGGGAAGCGTGGCGCTTTC
TCATAGCTCACGCTGTAGGTATCTCAGTTCGGTGTAGGTCGTTCGCTCCAAGCTGGGCTGTGTGCACGAA
CCCCCCGTTCAGCCCGACCGCTGCGCCTTATCCGGTAACTATCGTCTTGAGTCCAACCCGGTAAGACACG
ACTTATCGCCACTGGCAGCAGCCACTGGTAACAGGATTAGCAGAGCGAGGTATGTAGGCGGTGCTACAGA
GTTCTTGAAGTGGTGGCCTAACTACGGCTACACTAGAAGAACAGTATTTGGTATCTGCGCTCTGCTGAAG
CCAGTTACCTTCGGAAAAAGAGTTGGTAGCTCTTGATCCGGCAAACAAACCACCGCTGGTAGCGGTGGTT
TTTTTGTTTGCAAGCAGCAGATTACGCGCAGAAAAAAAGGATCTCAAGAAGATCCTTTGATCTTTTCTAC
GGGGTCTGACGCTCAGTGGAACGAAAACTCACGTTAAGGGATTTTGGTCATGAGATTATCAAAAAGGATC
TTCACCTAGATCCTTTTAAATTAAAAATGAAGTTTTAAATCAATCTAAAGTATATATGAGTAAACTTGGT
CTGACAGTTACCAATGCTTAATCAGTGAGGCACCTATCTCAGCGATCTGTCTATTTCGTTCATCCATAGT
TGCCTGACTCCCCGTCGTGTAGATAACTACGATACGGGAGGGCTTACCATCTGGCCCCAGTGCTGCAATG
ATACCGCGAGACCCACGCTCACCGGCTCCAGATTTATCAGCAATAAACCAGCCAGCCGGAAGGGCCGAGC
GCAGAAGTGGTCCTGCAACTTTATCCGCCTCCATCCAGTCTATTAATTGTTGCCGGGAAGCTAGAGTAAG
TAGTTCGCCAGTTAATAGTTTGCGCAACGTTGTTGCCATTGCTACAGGCATCGTGGTGTCACGCTCGTCG
TTTGGTATGGCTTCATTCAGCTCCGGTTCCCAACGATCAAGGCGAGTTACATGATCCCCCATGTTGTGCA
AAAAAGCGGTTAGCTCCTTCGGTCCTCCGATCGTTGTCAGAAGTAAGTTGGCCGCAGTGTTATCACTCAT
GGTTATGGCAGCACTGCATAATTCTCTTACTGTCATGCCATCCGTAAGATGCTTTTCTGTGACTGGTGAG
TACTCAACCAAGTCATTCTGAGAATAGTGTATGCGGCGACCGAGTTGCTCTTGCCCGGCGTCAATACGGG
ATAATACCGCGCCACATAGCAGAACTTTAAAAGTGCTCATCATTGGAAAACGTTCTTCGGGGCGAAAACT
CTCAAGGATCTTACCGCTGTTGAGATCCAGTTCGATGTAACCCACTCGTGCACCCAACTGATCTTCAGCA
TCTTTTACTTTCACCAGCGTTTCTGGGTGAGCAAAAACAGGAAGGCAAAATGCCGCAAAAAAGGGAATAA
GGGCGACACGGAAATGTTGAATACTCATACTCTTCCTTTTTCAATATTATTGAAGCATTTATCAGGGTTA
TTGTCTCATGAGCGGATACATATTTGAATGTATTTAGAAAAATAAACAAATAGGGGTTCCGCGCACATTT
CCCCGAAAAGTGCCACCTGACGTCGACGGATCGGGAGATCTCCCGATCCCCTATGGTGCACTCTCAGTAC
AATCTGCTCTGATGCCGCATAGTTAAGCCAGTATCTGCTCCCTGCTTGTGTGTTGGAGGTCGCTGAGTAG
TGCGCGAGCAAAATTTAAGCTACAACAAGGCAAGGCTTGACCGACAATTGCATGAAGAATCTGCTTAGGG
TTAGGCGTTTTGCGCTGCTTCGCGATGTACGGGCCAGATATACGCGTTGACATTGATTATTGACTAGTTA
TTAATAGTAATCAATTACGGGGTCATTAGTTCATAGCCCATATATGGAGTTCCGCGTTACATAACTTACG
GTAAATGGCCCGCCTGGCTGACCGCCCAACGACCCCCGCCCATTGACGTCAATAATGACGTATGTTCCCA
TAGTAACGCCAATAGGGACTTTCCATTGACGTCAATGGGTGGAGTATTTACGGTAAACTGCCCACTTGGC
AGTACATCAAGTGTATCATATGCCAAGTACGCCCCCTATTGACGTCAATGACGGTAAATGGCCCGCCTGG
CATTATGCCCAGTACATGACCTTATGGGACTTTCCTACTTGGCAGTACATCTACGTATTAGTCATCGCTA
TTACCATG
