>Addgene plasmid #169961 | pcDNA3.1 LIC 6A CARD8 Ub-S297-FLAG R394E | depositor partial sequence | sequence record 329286 | Insert sequence
ATGCAGATCTTCGTCAAGACGTTAACCGGTAAAACCATAACTCTGGAAGTTGAACCATCCGATACCATCG
AAAACGTTAAGGCTAAAATTCAAGACAAGGAAGGAATTCCACCTGATCAACAAAGATTGATCTTTGCCGG
TAAGCAGCTCGAGGACGGTAGAACGCTGTCTGATTACAACATTCAGAAGGAGTCGACCTTACATCTTGTC
TTAAGACTAAGAGGTGGTTCTCTGATGGGCATCCTGCTGCGGATCGCCAGTGGGACTCGCCTCTCCATCC
CCATCACTTCCAACACATTGATCTATTATCACCCCCACCCCGAAGATATTAAGTTCCACTTGTACCTTGT
CCCCAGCGACGCCTTGCTAACAAAGGCGATAGATGATGAGGAAGATCGCTTCCATGGTGTGCGCCTGCAG
ACTTCGCCCCCAATGGAACCCCTGAACTTTGGTTCCAGTTATATTGTGTCTAATTCTGCTAACCTGAAAG
TAATGCCCAAGGAGTTGAAATTGTCCTACGAGAGCCCTGGAGAAATTCAGCACTTCTCAAAATTCTATGC
TGGGCAGATGAAGGAACCCATTCAACTTGAGATTACTGAAAAAAGACATGGGACTTTGGTGTGGGATACT
GAGGTGAAGCCAGTGGATCTCCAGCTTGTAGCTGCATCAGCCCCTCCTCCTTTCTCAGGTGCAGCCTTTG
TGAAGGAGAACCACCGGCAACTCCAAGCCAGGATGGGGGACCTGAAAGGGGTGCTCGATGATCTCCAAGA
CAATGAGGTTCTTACTGAGAATGAGAAGGAGCTGGTGGAGCAGGAAAAGACACGGCAGAGCAAGAATGAG
GCCTTGCTGAGCATGGTGGAGAAGAAAGGGGACCTGGCCCTGGACGTGCTCTTCAGAAGCATTAGTGAAA
GGGACCCTTACCTCGTGTCCTATCTTAGACAGCAGAATTTG
